>Addgene plasmid #138116 | pYPQ284 (Mb2Cas12a) | depositor full sequence | sequence record 266604 | pYPQ284 (Mb2Cas12a) sequence 7008 bps
TGGACCAGCCAGGACAGAAATGCCTCGACTTCGCTGCTACCCAAGGTTGCCGGGTGACGCACACCGTGGA
AACGGATGAAGGCACGAACCCAGTGGACATAAGCCTGTTCGGTTCGTAAGCTGTAATGCAAGTAGCGTAT
GCGCTCACGCAACTGGTCCAGAACCTTGACCGAACGCAGCGGTGGTAACGGCGCAGTGGCGGTTTTCATG
GCTTGTTATGACTGTTTTTTTGGGGTACAGTCTATGCCTCGGGCATCCAAGCAGCAAGCGCGTTACGCCG
TGGGTCGATGTTTGATGTTATGGAGCAGCAACGATGTTACGCAGCAGGGCAGTCGCCCTAAAACAAAGTT
AAACATCATGAGGGAAGCGGTGATCGCCGAAGTATCGACTCAACTATCAGAGGTAGTTGGCGTCATCGAG
CGCCATCTCGAACCGACGTTGCTGGCCGTACATTTGTACGGCTCCGCAGTGGATGGCGGCCTGAAGCCAC
ACAGTGATATTGATTTGCTGGTTACGGTGACCGTAAGGCTTGATGAAACAACGCGGCGAGCTTTGATCAA
CGACCTTTTGGAAACTTCGGCTTCCCCTGGAGAGAGCGAGATTCTCCGCGCTGTAGAAGTCACCATTGTT
GTGCACGACGACATCATTCCGTGGCGTTATCCAGCTAAGCGCGAACTGCAATTTGGAGAATGGCAGCGCA
ATGACATTCTTGCAGGTATCTTCGAGCCAGCCACGATCGACATTGATCTGGCTATCTTGCTGACAAAAGC
AAGAGAACATAGCGTTGCCTTGGTAGGTCCAGCGGCGGAGGAACTCTTTGATCCGGTTCCTGAACAGGAT
CTATTTGAGGCGCTAAATGAAACCTTAACGCTATGGAACTCGCCGCCCGACTGGGCTGGCGATGAGCGAA
ATGTAGTGCTTACGTTGTCCCGCATTTGGTACAGCGCAGTAACCGGCAAAATCGCGCCGAAGGATGTCGC
TGCCGACTGGGCAATGGAGCGCCTGCCGGCCCAGTATCAGCCCGTCATACTTGAAGCTAGACAGGCTTAT
CTTGGACAAGAAGAAGATCGCTTGGCCTCGCGCGCAGATCAGTTGGAAGAATTTGTCCACTACGTGAAAG
GCGAGATCACCAAGGTAGTCGGCAAATAACCCTCGAGCCACCCATGACCAAAATCCCTTAACGTGAGTTA
CGCGTCGTTCCACTGAGCGTCAGACCCCGTAGAAAAGATCAAAGGATCTTCTTGAGATCCTTTTTTTCTG
CGCGTAATCTGCTGCTTGCAAACAAAAAAACCACCGCTACCAGCGGTGGTTTGTTTGCCGGATCAAGAGC
TACCAACTCTTTTTCCGAAGGTAACTGGCTTCAGCAGAGCGCAGATACCAAATACTGTCCTTCTAGTGTA
GCCGTAGTTAGGCCACCACTTCAAGAACTCTGTAGCACCGCCTACATACCTCGCTCTGCTAATCCTGTTA
CCAGTGGCTGCTGCCAGTGGCGATAAGTCGTGTCTTACCGGGTTGGACTCAAGACGATAGTTACCGGATA
AGGCGCAGCGGTCGGGCTGAACGGGGGGTTCGTGCACACAGCCCAGCTTGGAGCGAACGACCTACACCGA
ACTGAGATACCTACAGCGTGAGCTATGAGAAAGCGCCACGCTTCCCGAAGGGAGAAAGGCGGACAGGTAT
CCGGTAAGCGGCAGGGTCGGAACAGGAGAGCGCACGAGGGAGCTTCCAGGGGGAAACGCCTGGTATCTTT
ATAGTCCTGTCGGGTTTCGCCACCTCTGACTTGAGCGTCGATTTTTGTGATGCTCGTCAGGGGGGCGGAG
CCTATGGAAAAACGCCAGCAACGCGGCCTTTTTACGGTTCCTGGCCTTTTGCTGGCCTTTTGCTCACATG
TTCTTTCCTGCGTTATCCCCTGATTCTGTGGATAACCGTATTACCGCCTTTGAGTGAGCTGATACCGCTC
GCCGCAGCCGAACGACCGAGCGCAGCGAGTCAGTGAGCGAGGAAGCGGAAGAGCGCCCAATACGCAAACC
GCCTCTCCCCGCGCGTTGGCCGATTCATTAATGCAGCTGGCACGACAGGTTTCCCGACTGGAAAGCGGGC
AGTGAGCGCAACGCAATTAATACGCGTACCGCGAGCCAGGAAGAGTTTGTAGAAACGCAAAAAGGCCATC
CGTCAGGATGGCCTTCTGCTTAGTTTGATGCCTGGCAGTTTATGGCGGGCGTCCTGCCCGCCACCCTCCG
GGCCGTTGCTTCACAACGTTCAAATCCGCTCCCGGCGGATTTGTCCTACTCAGGAGAGCGTTCACCGACA
AACAACAGATAAAACGAAAGGCCCAGTCTTCCGACTGAGCCTTTCGTTTTATTTGATGCCTGGCAGTTCC
CTACTCTCGCGTTAACGCTTGCATGGATGTTTTCCCAGTCACGACGTTGTAAAACGACGGCCAGTCTTAA
GCTCGGGCCCCAAATAATGATTTTATTTTGACTGATAGTGACCTGTTCGTTGCAACAAATTGATGAGCAA
TGCTTTTTTATAATGCCAACTTTGTACAAAAAAGCAGGCTCCGAATTCGCCCTTCACCATGGCTCCTAAG
AAGAAGCGGAAGGTTGGTATTCACGGGGTGCCTGCGGCTCTGTTTCAAGATTTTACACATCTGTACCCGC
TGAGTAAAACAGTGCGGTTCGAGCTGAAACCCATAGGAAGGACCCTCGAGCACATCCACGCGAAGAATTT
TCTGAGCCAGGATGAAACTATGGCTGATATGTATCAAAAAGTTAAGGTCATTTTGGACGACTATCATCGC
GATTTTATTGCCGACATGATGGGAGAGGTGAAACTCACGAAGCTTGCTGAATTTTACGACGTCTATCTGA
AGTTCAGGAAAAATCCTAAGGACGATGGGCTGCAAAAACAGCTTAAAGACCTTCAAGCTGTCCTTCGGAA
GGAATCGGTGAAGCCTATAGGGTCAGGTGGGAAGTACAAAACAGGCTACGATAGACTCTTTGGGGCAAAA
CTCTTCAAAGATGGAAAAGAGTTGGGTGACCTCGCAAAATTCGTTATAGCCCAAGAAGGTGAGTCTTCTC
CGAAGCTGGCTCATCTTGCTCATTTTGAGAAGTTCAGCACGTATTTTACTGGATTTCACGATAATCGGAA
GAATATGTACTCGGATGAAGACAAGCATACTGCAATAGCGTACAGGCTCATCCATGAGAATTTGCCGAGA
TTCATCGACAATCTGCAAATCTTGACAACAATCAAACAAAAGCATAGCGCCCTCTATGATCAGATAATCA
ACGAGCTCACGGCCTCCGGGCTCGACGTCTCCTTGGCTTCTCATCTTGACGGGTATCACAAGCTCCTTAC
ACAAGAGGGGATCACGGCATACAACAGGATCATAGGAGAGGTGAATGGATATACAAATAAGCATAACCAG
ATATGCCACAAGAGCGAGCGCATAGCGAAACTTAGACCCTTGCACAAGCAAATCCTTTCTGACGGAATGG
GAGTGTCATTCCTTCCGTCTAAGTTCGCGGATGATAGTGAGATGTGCCAAGCGGTCAACGAATTTTATCG
CCATTATACTGACGTGTTCGCAAAGGTGCAAAGTCTCTTTGACGGATTTGATGATCACCAGAAAGACGGG
ATCTATGTTGAACACAAAAACCTTAATGAACTGAGCAAACAGGCGTTCGGCGACTTTGCTTTGCTGGGGA
GGGTCCTTGATGGATACTACGTGGACGTTGTCAATCCGGAGTTCAATGAGCGGTTCGCAAAGGCCAAGAC
TGACAATGCGAAAGCCAAGCTTACAAAAGAAAAGGACAAATTCATTAAAGGAGTCCACTCACTGGCTTCC
CTCGAACAAGCAATAGAACACCATACAGCTAGACACGACGATGAGAGTGTTCAAGCCGGAAAACTTGGCC
AGTACTTCAAACACGGTTTGGCGGGGGTTGACAACCCGATTCAGAAAATTCACAATAACCATTCGACGAT
TAAAGGGTTTCTGGAAAGGGAAAGGCCTGCTGGGGAACGGGCGCTCCCGAAGATCAAGTCAGGAAAAAAC
CCAGAAATGACACAGCTCAGGCAGCTGAAGGAACTTTTGGACAACGCATTGAATGTGGCGCACTTCGCTA
AGCTGCTGACAACTAAAACAACCTTGGACAACCAGGATGGAAATTTTTACGGGGAGTTTGGGGTGCTTTA
CGACGAGCTGGCTAAAATTCCAACTCTCTACAATAAGGTTAGAGATTATCTCTCTCAAAAGCCCTTTTCT
ACCGAAAAGTATAAGCTCAACTTCGGCAATCCGACCCTTCTCAATGGGTGGGACCTGAACAAAGAGAAAG
ATAACTTTGGGGTTATACTTCAGAAGGATGGATGCTATTACTTGGCGCTTCTTGATAAGGCTCATAAAAA
AGTTTTCGACAACGCCCCTAACACTGGTAAGAACGTCTACCAAAAGATGGTCTACAAACTGTTGCCCGGC
CCCAACAAAATGCTTCCTAAAGTGTTTTTCGCAAAATCGAATCTCGACTATTATAATCCATCTGCCGAGC
TCCTTGACAAATATGCTAAGGGGACCCATAAAAAGGGTGATAATTTCAACCTGAAGGACTGCCACGCGCT
TATCGACTTTTTCAAAGCCGGGATAAATAAGCATCCGGAGTGGCAACATTTTGGTTTTAAATTTTCGCCA
ACGTCGTCCTATCGCGACCTTTCCGATTTCTATAGGGAAGTTGAACCTCAGGGGTACCAGGTCAAATTTG
TTGACATTAATGCGGACTACATTGATGAATTGGTGGAGCAAGGGAAGCTCTACCTCTTTCAAATATATAA
CAAAGATTTCTCGCCAAAAGCGCATGGTAAACCGAATCTTCATACCTTGTACTTTAAAGCACTTTTTTCA
GAAGATAACTTGGCGGACCCGATCTACAAGCTGAATGGGGAAGCTCAGATCTTCTACAGGAAAGCTTCGT
TGGACATGAACGAGACTACCATACATCGCGCGGGAGAGGTGCTTGAGAACAAAAATCCCGACAACCCGAA
AAAGCGGCAATTCGTTTACGACATCATCAAAGACAAACGGTACACGCAGGACAAATTTATGCTCCACGTC
CCCATTACCATGAATTTTGGAGTCCAAGGCATGACCATTAAGGAATTCAACAAAAAGGTCAACCAAAGTA
TTCAGCAATACGATGAAGTCAATGTCATAGGCATAGATCGGGGAGAAAGGCATCTGTTGTATCTTACCGT
GATTAACTCTAAGGGTGAAATACTGGAGCAACGGTCACTTAACGATATAACCACGGCGTCCGCGAACGGT
ACACAAGTGACCACTCCCTACCACAAAATATTGGATAAAAGGGAGATAGAACGCTTGAATGCCCGCGTTG
GCTGGGGTGAGATTGAGACCATCAAAGAGCTTAAATCGGGATATTTGTCTCACGTCGTTCATCAAATTAA
CCAACTCATGCTTAAGTACAATGCAATCGTTGTGCTCGAGGACCTGAACTTTGGTTTCAAAAGAGGGAGG
TTCAAGGTGGAAAAACAAATTTACCAGAACTTTGAAAACGCGCTTATCAAGAAATTGAATCACCTTGTTT
TGAAAGATAAGGCAGATGACGAAATCGGGTCGTATAAAAATGCACTCCAGTTGACAAATAATTTCACGGA
TTTGAAGTCGATCGGCAAGCAAACAGGGTTCCTCTTTTATGTGCCAGCGTGGAATACATCAAAAATTGAT
CCGGAGACGGGATTTGTCGACTTGCTGAAGCCTAGGTATGAGAACATTGCCCAATCTCAGGCCTTTTTCG
GCAAATTCGATAAAATATGCTACAACACAGACAAAGGTTATTTTGAATTTCACATTGATTACGCCAAATT
TACAGATAAGGCGAAAAACAGCAGACAGAAATGGGCTATCTGTTCTCATGGGGACAAACGCTATGTCTAC
GATAAGACGGCTAATCAAAATAAAGGCGCCGCAAAAGGTATTAATGTGAATGATGAGCTGAAAAGCTTGT
TTGCCCGCTACCATATCAATGATAAACAACCAAACTTGGTGATGGACATATGCCAGAACAATGACAAAGA
ATTCCACAAGTCACTCATGTGCCTGCTTAAAACCCTTTTGGCGCTGCGGTATAGCAATGCATCTAGCGAT
GAAGACTTTATTTTGAGTCCCGTGGCCAACGACGAGGGCGTGTTTTTTAATTCAGCCTTGGCGGACGATA
CGCAGCCCCAGAATGCGGACGCAAACGGCGCGTACCACATTGCACTGAAGGGACTGTGGCTTCTGAACGA
GCTGAAAAATAGCGACGACCTGAATAAAGTCAAGTTGGCCATTGACAATCAAACCTGGTTGAATTTCGCT
CAAAATAGAAAGCGTCCTGCTGCCACCAAAAAGGCCGGACAGGCTAAGAAAAAGAAGTGAGACGACTAGT
GGCGGCCGCCGACGTCCGATCGTTCAAACATTTGGCAATAAAGTTTCTTAAGATTGAATCCTGTTGCCGG
TCTTGCGATGATTATCATATAATTTCTGTTGAATTACGTTAAGCATGTAATAATTAACATGTAATGCATG
ACGTTATTTATGAGATGGGTTTTTATGATTAGAGTCCCGCAATTATACATTTAATACGCGATAGAAAACA
AAATATAGCGCGCAAACTAGGATAAATTATCGCGCGCGGTGTCATCTATGTTACTAGATCGGGAATTGAT
CCCCCCTCGACAGCTTCCGGAAAGGGCGAATTCGCAACTTTGTATACAAAAGTTGAACGAGAAACGTAAA
ATGATATAAATATCAATATATTAAATTAGATTTTGCATAAAAAACAGACTACATAATACTGTAAAACACA
ACATATCCAGTCACTATGCCATCCAGCTGATATCCCCTATAGTGAGTCGTATTACATGGTCATAGCTGTT
TCCTGGCAGCTCTGGCCCGTGTCTCAAAATCTCTGATGTTACATTGCACAAGATAAAAATATATCATCAT
GCCTCCTC
Features (pLannotate 1.2.2; 12 found; start..end, strand, type, name):
     96..119     +  promoter       Pc promoter (fragment): intI1 (promoter lies within the coding sequence); class 1 integron promoter
    295..351     +  CDS            GmR (fragment): gentamycin acetyltransferase; aacC1; confers resistance to gentamycin
    358..1149    +  CDS            SmR: aminoglycoside adenylyltransferase (Murphy, 1985); aadA; confers resistance to spectinomycin and streptomycin
   1242..1830    +  rep_origin     ori: high-copy-number ColE1/pMB1/pBR322/pUC origin of replication
   2013..2105    +  CDS            lacI (fragment): lac repressor; lacI; The lac repressor binds to the lac operator to inhibit transcription in E. coli. This inhibition can be relieved by adding lactose or isopropyl-β-D-thiogalactopyranoside (IPTG).
   2160..2187    -  terminator     rrnB T2 terminator: transcription terminator T2 from the E. coli rrnB gene
   2319..2362    +  terminator     rrnB T1 terminator: Escherichia coli rrnB; transcription terminator T1 from the E. coli rrnB gene
   2409..2445    -  CDS            lacZα (fragment): LacZα fragment of β-galactosidase; lacZ fragment
   2461..2560    +  protein_bind   attL1: mutant version of attL; recombination site for the Gateway® LR reaction LR Clonase™
   6458..6710    +  terminator     NOS terminator: nopaline synthase terminator and poly(A) signal
   6755..6878    +  protein_bind   attR5: mutant version of attR; recombination site for the Gateway® LR reaction LR Clonase™
   6896..6914    -  promoter       T7 promoter: promoter for bacteriophage T7 RNA polymerase
