>Addgene plasmid #138116 | pYPQ284 (Mb2Cas12a) | addgene full sequence | sequence record 272073 | Addgene NGS Result
TGGACCAGCCAGGACAGAAATGCCTCGACTTCGCTGCTACCCAAGGTTGCCGGGTGACGCACACCGTGGA
AACGGATGAAGGCACGAACCCAGTGGACATAAGCCTGTTCGGTTCGTAAGCTGTAATGCAAGTAGCGTAT
GCGCTCACGCAACTGGTCCAGAACCTTGACCGAACGCAGCGGTGGTAACGGCGCAGTGGCGGTTTTCATG
GCTTGTTATGACTGTTTTTTTGGGGTACAGTCTATGCCTCGGGCATCCAAGCAGCAAGCGCGTTACGCCG
TGGGTCGATGTTTGATGTTATGGAGCAGCAACGATGTTACGCAGCAGGGCAGTCGCCCTAAAACAAAGTT
AAACATTATGAGGGAAGCGGTGATCGCCGAAGTATCGACTCAACTATCAGAGGTAGTTGGCGTCATCGAG
CGCCATCTCGAACCGACGTTGCTGGCCGTACATTTGTACGGCTCCGCAGTGGATGGCGGCCTGAAGCCAC
ACAGTGATATTGATTTGCTGGTTACGGTGACCGTAAGGCTTGATGAAACAACGCGGCGAGCTTTGATCAA
CGACCTTTTGGAAACTTCGGCTTCCCCTGGAGAGAGCGAGATTCTCCGCGCTGTAGAAGTCACCATTGTT
GTGCACGACGACATCATTCCGTGGCGTTATCCAGCTAAGCGCGAACTGCAATTTGGAGAATGGCAGCGCA
ATGACATTCTTGCAGGTATCTTCGAGCCAGCCACGATCGACATTGATCTGGCTATCTTGCTGACAAAAGC
AAGAGAACATAGCGTTGCCTTGGTAGGTCCAGCGGCGGAGGAACTCTTTGATCCGGTTCCTGAACAGGAT
CTATTTGAGGCGCTAAATGAAACCTTAACGCTATGGAACTCGCCGCCCGACTGGGCTGGCGATGAGCGAA
ATGTAGTGCTTACGTTGTCCCGCATTTGGTACAGCGCAGTAACCGGCAAAATCGCGCCGAAGGATGTCGC
TGCCGACTGGGCAATGGAGCGCCTGCCGGCCCGGTATCAGCCCGTCATACTTGAAGCTAGACAGGCTTAT
CTTGGACAAGAAGAAGATCGCTTGGCCTCGCGCGCAGATCAGTTGGAAGAATTTGTCCACTACGTGAAAG
GCGAGATCACCAAGGTAGTCGGCAAATAACCCTCGAGCCACCCATGACCAAAATCCCTTAACGTGAGTTA
CGCGTCGTTCCACTGAGCGTCAGACCCCGTAGAAAAGATCAAAGGATCTTCTTGAGATCCTTTTTTTCTG
CGCGTAATCTGCTGCTTGCAAACAAAAAAACCACCGCTACCAGCGGTGGTTTGTTTGCCGGATCAAGAGC
TACCAACTCTTTTTCCGAAGGTAACTGGCTTCAGCAGAGCGCAGATACCAAATACTGTTCTTCTAGTGTA
GCCGTAGTTAGGCCACCACTTCAAGAACTCTGTAGCACCGCCTACATACCTCGCTCTGCTAATCCTGTTA
CCAGTGGCTGCTGCCAGTGGCGATAAGTCGTGTCTTACCGGGTTGGACTCAAGACGATAGTTACCGGATA
AGGCGCAGCGGTCGGGCTGAACGGGGGGTTCGTGCACACAGCCCAGCTTGGAGCGAACGACCTACACCGA
ACTGAGATACCTACAGCGTGAGCTATGAGAAAGCGCCACGCTTCCCGAAGGGAGAAAGGCGGACAGGTAT
CCGGTAAGCGGCAGGGTCGGAACAGGAGAGCGCACGAGGGAGCTTCCAGGGGGAAACGCCTGGTATCTTT
ATAGTCCTGTCGGGTTTCGCCACCTCTGACTTGAGCGTCGATTTTTGTGATGCTCGTCAGGGGGGCGGAG
CCTATGGAAAAACGCCAGCAACGCGGCCTTTTTACGGTTCCTGGCCTTTTGCTGGCCTTTTGCTCACATG
TTCTTTCCTGCGTTATCCCCTGATTCTGTGGATAACCGTATTACCGCCTTTGAGTGAGCTGATACCGCTC
GCCGCAGCCGAACGACCGAGCGCAGCGAGTCAGTGAGCGAGGAAGCGGAAGAGCGCCCAATACGCAAACC
GCCTCTCCCCGCGCGTTGGCCGATTCATTAATGCAGCTGGCACGACAGGTTTCCCGACTGGAAAGCGGGC
AGTGAGCGCAACGCAATTAATACGCGTACCGCGAGCCAGGAAGAGTTTGTAGAAACGCAAAAAGGCCATC
CGTCAGGATGGCCTTCTGCTTAGTTTGATGCCTGGCAGTTTATGGCGGGCGTCCTGCCCGCCACCCTCCG
GGCCGTTGCTTCACAACGTTCAAATCCGCTCCCGGCGGATTTGTCCTACTCAGGAGAGCGTTCACCGACA
AACAACAGATAAAACGAAAGGCCCAGTCTTCCGACTGAGCCTTTCGTTTTATTTGATGCCTGGCAGTTCC
CTACTCTCGCGTTAACGCTTGCATGGATGTTTTCCCAGTCACGACGTTGTAAAACGACGGCCAGTCTTAA
GCTCGGGCCCCAAATAATGATTTTATTTTGACTGATAGTGACCTGTTCGTTGCAACAAATTGATGAGCAA
TGCTTTTTTATAATGCCAACTTTGTACAAAAAAGCAGGCTCCGAATTCGCCCTTCACCATGGCTCCTAAG
AAGAAGCGGAAGGTTGGTATTCACGGGGTGCCTGCGGCTCTGTTTCAAGATTTTACACATCTGTACCCGC
TGAGTAAAACAGTGCGGTTCGAGCTGAAACCCATAGGAAGGACCCTCGAGCACATCCACGCGAAGAATTT
TCTGAGCCAGGATGAAACTATGGCTGATATGTATCAAAAAGTTAAGGTCATTTTGGACGACTATCATCGC
GATTTTATTGCCGACATGATGGGAGAGGTGAAACTCACGAAGCTTGCTGAATTTTACGACGTCTATCTGA
AGTTCAGGAAAAATCCTAAGGACGATGGGCTGCAAAAACAGCTTAAAGACCTTCAAGCTGTCCTTCGGAA
GGAATCGGTGAAGCCTATAGGGTCAGGTGGGAAGTACAAAACAGGCTACGATAGACTCTTTGGGGCAAAA
CTCTTCAAAGATGGAAAAGAGTTGGGTGACCTCGCAAAATTCGTTATAGCCCAAGAAGGTGAGTCTTCTC
CGAAGCTGGCTCATCTTGCTCATTTTGAGAAGTTCAGCACGTATTTTACTGGATTTCACGATAATCGGAA
GAATATGTACTCGGATGAAGACAAGCATACTGCAATAGCGTACAGGCTCATCCATGAGAATTTGCCGAGA
TTCATCGACAATCTGCAAATCTTGACAACAATCAAACAAAAGCATAGCGCCCTCTATGATCAGATAATCA
ACGAGCTCACGGCCTCCGGGCTCGACGTCTCCTTGGCTTCTCATCTTGACGGGTATCACAAGCTCCTTAC
ACAAGAGGGGATCACGGCATACAACAGGATCATAGGAGAGGTGAATGGATATACAAATAAGCATAACCAG
ATATGCCACAAGAGCGAGCGCATAGCGAAACTTAGACCCTTGCACAAGCAAATCCTTTCTGACGGAATGG
GAGTGTCATTCCTTCCGTCTAAGTTCGCGGATGATAGTGAGATGTGCCAAGCGGTCAACGAATTTTATCG
CCATTATACTGACGTGTTCGCAAAGGTGCAAAGTCTCTTTGACGGATTTGATGATCACCAGAAAGACGGG
ATCTATGTTGAACACAAAAACCTTAATGAACTGAGCAAACAGGCGTTCGGCGACTTTGCTTTGCTGGGGA
GGGTCCTTGATGGATACTACGTGGACGTTGTCAATCCGGAGTTCAATGAGCGGTTCGCAAAGGCCAAGAC
TGACAATGCGAAAGCCAAGCTTACAAAAGAAAAGGACAAATTCATTAAAGGAGTCCACTCACTGGCTTCC
CTCGAACAAGCAATAGAACACCATACAGCTAGACACGACGATGAGAGTGTTCAAGCCGGAAAACTTGGCC
AGTACTTCAAACACGGTTTGGCGGGGGTTGACAACCCGATTCAGAAAATTCACAATAACCATTCGACGAT
TAAAGGGTTTCTGGAAAGGGAAAGGCCTGCTGGGGAACGGGCGCTCCCGAAGATCAAGTCAGGAAAAAAC
CCAGAAATGACACAGCTCAGGCAGCTGAAGGAACTTTTGGACAACGCATTGAATGTGGCGCACTTCGCTA
AGCTGCTGACAACTAAAACAACCTTGGACAACCAGGATGGAAATTTTTACGGGGAGTTTGGGGTGCTTTA
CGACGAGCTGGCTAAAATTCCAACTCTCTACAATAAGGTTAGAGATTATCTCTCTCAAAAGCCCTTTTCT
ACCGAAAAGTATAAGCTCAACTTCGGCAATCCGACCCTTCTCAATGGGTGGGACCTGAACAAAGAGAAAG
ATAACTTTGGGGTTATACTTCAGAAGGATGGATGCTATTACTTGGCGCTTCTTGATAAGGCTCATAAAAA
AGTTTTCGACAACGCCCCTAACACTGGTAAGAACGTCTACCAAAAGATGGTCTACAAACTGTTGCCCGGC
CCCAACAAAATGCTTCCTAAAGTGTTTTTCGCAAAATCGAATCTCGACTATTATAATCCATCTGCCGAGC
TCCTTGACAAATATGCTAAGGGGACCCATAAAAAGGGTGATAATTTCAACCTGAAGGACTGCCACGCGCT
TATCGACTTTTTCAAAGCCGGGATAAATAAGCATCCGGAGTGGCAACATTTTGGTTTTAAATTTTCGCCA
ACGTCGTCCTATCGCGACCTTTCCGATTTCTATAGGGAAGTTGAACCTCAGGGGTACCAGGTCAAATTTG
TTGACATTAATGCGGACTACATTGATGAATTGGTGGAGCAAGGGAAGCTCTACCTCTTTCAAATATATAA
CAAAGATTTCTCGCCAAAAGCGCATGGTAAACCGAATCTTCATACCTTGTACTTTAAAGCACTTTTTTCA
GAAGATAACTTGGCGGACCCGATCTACAAGCTGAATGGGGAAGCTCAGATCTTCTACAGGAAAGCTTCGT
TGGACATGAACGAGACTACCATACATCGCGCGGGAGAGGTGCTTGAGAACAAAAATCCCGACAACCCGAA
AAAGCGGCAATTCGTTTACGACATCATCAAAGACAAACGGTACACGCAGGACAAATTTATGCTCCACGTC
CCCATTACCATGAATTTTGGAGTCCAAGGCATGACCATTAAGGAATTCAACAAAAAGGTCAACCAAAGTA
TTCAGCAATACGATGAAGTCAATGTCATAGGCATAGATCGGGGAGAAAGGCATCTGTTGTATCTTACCGT
GATTAACTCTAAGGGTGAAATACTGGAGCAACGGTCACTTAACGATATAACCACGGCGTCCGCGAACGGT
ACACAAGTGACCACTCCCTACCACAAAATATTGGATAAAAGGGAGATAGAACGCTTGAATGCCCGCGTTG
GCTGGGGTGAGATTGAGACCATCAAAGAGCTTAAATCGGGATATTTGTCTCACGTCGTTCATCAAATTAA
CCAACTCATGCTTAAGTACAATGCAATCGTTGTGCTCGAGGACCTGAACTTTGGTTTCAAAAGAGGGAGG
TTCAAGGTGGAAAAACAAATTTACCAGAACTTTGAAAACGCGCTTATCAAGAAATTGAATCACCTTGTTT
TGAAAGATAAGGCAGATGACGAAATCGGGTCGTATAAAAATGCACTCCAGTTGACAAATAATTTCACGGA
TTTGAAGTCGATCGGCAAGCAAACAGGGTTCCTCTTTTATGTGCCAGCGTGGAATACATCAAAAATTGAT
CCGGAGACGGGATTTGTCGACTTGCTGAAGCCTAGGTATGAGAACATTGCCCAATCTCAGGCCTTTTTCG
GCAAATTCGATAAAATATGCTACAACACAGACAAAGGTTATTTTGAATTTCACATTGATTACGCCAAATT
TACAGATAAGGCGAAAAACAGCAGACAGAAATGGGCTATCTGTTCTCATGGGGACAAACGCTATGTCTAC
GATAAGACGGCTAATCAAAATAAAGGCGCCGCAAAAGGTATTAATGTGAATGATGAGCTGAAAAGCTTGT
TTGCCCGCTACCATATCAATGATAAACAACCAAACTTGGTGATGGACATATGCCAGAACAATGACAAAGA
ATTCCACAAGTCACTCATGTGCCTGCTTAAAACCCTTTTGGCGCTGCGGTATAGCAATGCATCTAGCGAT
GAAGACTTTATTTTGAGTCCCGTGGCCAACGACGAGGGCGTGTTTTTTAATTCAGCCTTGGCGGACGATA
CGCAGCCCCAGAATGCGGACGCAAACGGCGCGTACCACATTGCACTGAAGGGACTGTGGCTTCTGAACGA
GCTGAAAAATAGCGACGACCTGAATAAAGTCAAGTTGGCCATTGACAATCAAACCTGGTTGAATTTCGCT
CAAAATAGAAAGCGTCCTGCTGCCACCAAAAAGGCCGGACAGGCTAAGAAAAAGAAGTGAGACGACTAGT
GGCGGCCGCCGACGTCCGATCGTTCAAACATTTGGCAATAAAGTTTCTTAAGATTGAATCCTGTTGCCGG
TCTTGCGATGATTATCATATAATTTCTGTTGAATTACGTTAAGCATGTAATAATTAACATGTAATGCATG
ACGTTATTTATGAGATGGGTTTTTATGATTAGAGTCCCGCAATTATACATTTAATACGCGATAGAAAACA
AAATATAGCGCGCAAACTAGGATAAATTATCGCGCGCGGTGTCATCTATGTTACTAGATCGGGAATTGAT
CCCCCCTCGACAGCTTCCGGAAAGGGCGAATTCGCAACTTTGTATACAAAAGTTGAACGAGAAACGTAAA
ATGATATAAATATCAATATATTAAATTAGATTTTGCATAAAAAACAGACTACATAATACTGTAAAACACA
ACATATCCAGTCACTATGCCATCCAGCTGATATCCCCTATAGTGAGTCGTATTACATGGTCATAGCTGTT
TCCTGGCAGCTCTGGCCCGTGTCTCAAAATCTCTGATGTTACATTGCACAAGATAAAAATATATCATCAT
GCCTCCTC
Features (pLannotate 1.2.2; 12 found; start..end, strand, type, name):
     96..119     +  promoter       Pc promoter (fragment): intI1 (promoter lies within the coding sequence); class 1 integron promoter
    295..351     +  CDS            GmR (fragment): gentamycin acetyltransferase; aacC1; confers resistance to gentamycin
    358..1149    +  CDS            SmR: aminoglycoside adenylyltransferase (Murphy, 1985); aadA; confers resistance to spectinomycin and streptomycin
   1242..1830    +  rep_origin     ori: high-copy-number ColE1/pMB1/pBR322/pUC origin of replication
   2013..2105    +  CDS            lacI (fragment): lac repressor; lacI; The lac repressor binds to the lac operator to inhibit transcription in E. coli. This inhibition can be relieved by adding lactose or isopropyl-β-D-thiogalactopyranoside (IPTG).
   2160..2187    -  terminator     rrnB T2 terminator: transcription terminator T2 from the E. coli rrnB gene
   2319..2362    +  terminator     rrnB T1 terminator: Escherichia coli rrnB; transcription terminator T1 from the E. coli rrnB gene
   2409..2445    -  CDS            lacZα (fragment): LacZα fragment of β-galactosidase; lacZ fragment
   2461..2560    +  protein_bind   attL1: mutant version of attL; recombination site for the Gateway® LR reaction LR Clonase™
   6458..6710    +  terminator     NOS terminator: nopaline synthase terminator and poly(A) signal
   6755..6878    +  protein_bind   attR5: mutant version of attR; recombination site for the Gateway® LR reaction LR Clonase™
   6896..6914    -  promoter       T7 promoter: promoter for bacteriophage T7 RNA polymerase
