[The description below was written by a language model from this plasmid's Addgene catalogue record and pLannotate feature annotations shown in this document.]
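Description:
pYPQ284 (Mb2Cas12a) is a Gateway entry clone built on the pYPQ167 backbone, designed as a module for assembling plant CRISPR-Cas12a expression vectors. It is a high-copy E. coli plasmid of about 7 kb that replicates from a ColE1/pUC-type origin and is selected with spectinomycin through the aadA aminoglycoside adenylyltransferase gene (SmR). Small remnants of an integron Pc promoter and a gentamicin acetyltransferase gene sit just upstream of this marker. rrnB T1 and T2 terminators lie upstream of the cloning region, where they help insulate the insert from read-through transcription in bacteria. Short lacI and lacZα fragments and a T7 promoter outside attR5 are backbone leftovers.

The payload lies between attL1 and attR5 sites. It is a rice codon-optimized coding sequence for Mb2Cas12a, the Cas12a ortholog from Moraxella bovoculi AAX08_00205, carrying nuclear localization signals at both the N and C termini. The automated annotation did not label the Cas12a reading frame itself, but the roughly 3.9 kb unannotated stretch between attL1 and the NOS terminator is consistent with it. The NOS terminator supplies the plant polyadenylation signal downstream of the gene. There is deliberately no promoter in the entry clone. The attL1/attR5 pairing is used in multisite Gateway LR reactions, so this nuclease module can be combined with a second entry clone (typically a crRNA expression cassette, although the record does not name the partner) and a destination vector that provides the promoter driving Cas12a. The resulting vectors are intended for Cas12a-mediated genome editing in plants, in work exploring Cas12a orthologs and multiplexed editing systems.
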