Addgene plasmid #138116: pYPQ284 (Mb2Cas12a)
Purpose: Gateway entry plasmid (attL1 & attR5) expressing rice codon optimized Mb2Cas12a without promoter
Depositing lab: Yiping Qi. Depositing organization: University of Maryland, College Park. Publication: Expanding the scope of plant genome engineering with Cas12a orthologs and highly multiplexable editing systems. Zhang Y, Ren Q, Tang X, Liu S, Malzahn AA, Zhou J, Wang J, Yin D, Pan C, Yuan M, Huang L, Yang H, Zhao Y, Fang Q, Zheng X, Tian L, Cheng Y, Le Y, McCoy B, Franklin L, Selengut JD, Mount SM, Que Q, Zhang Y, Qi Y. Nat Commun. 2021 Mar 29;12(1):1944. doi: 10.1038/s41467-021-22330-w. PubMed 33782402.
Backbone
  Vector backbone: pYPQ167
  Vector type: Plant Expression, CRISPR ; Gateway compatible Cas12a entry clone
Growth in bacteria
  Bacterial resistance: Spectinomycin, 50 μg/mL
  Growth temperature: 37°C
  Growth strain: DH5alpha
  Copy number: High Copy
Gene/Insert
  Gene/Insert name: Mb2Cas12a
  Species: Moraxella bovoculi AAX08_00205
  Tag / fusion protein: NLS (N terminal on insert); NLS (C terminal on insert)
Terms and licenses: Academic/Nonprofit Terms; Industry Terms: Not Available to Industry
How to cite: pYPQ284 (Mb2Cas12a) was a gift from Yiping Qi (Addgene plasmid # 138116 ; http://n2t.net/addgene:138116 ; RRID:Addgene_138116)
